>Addgene plasmid #82984 | pDONR223_MRPS16_WT_V5 | addgene full sequence | sequence record 162816 | Addgene NGS result
CCCCAAATAATGATTTTATTTTGACTGATAGTGACCTGTTCGTTGCAACAAATTGATGAGCAATGCTTTT
TTATAATGCCAACTTTGTACAAAAAAGTTGGC
[411 nt withheld, positions 103-513]
TACCCAACTTTCTTGTACAAAGTTGGCATTATAAGAAAGCATTGCTTATCAATTTGTTGCAACGAACAGG
TCACTATCAGTCAAAATAAAATCATTATTTGCCATCCAGCTGATATCCCCTATAGTGAGTCGTATTACAT
GGTCATAGCTGTTTCCTGGCAGCTCTGGCCCGTGTCTCAAAATCTCTGATGTTACATTGCACAAGATAAA
AATATATCATCATGCCTCCTCTAGACCAGCCAGGACAGAAATGCCTCGACTTCGCTGCTACCCAAGGTTG
CCGGGTGACGCACACCGTGGAAACGGATGAAGGCACGAACCCAGTGGACATAAGCCTGTTCGGTTCGTAA
GCTGTAATGCAAGTAGCGTATGCGCTCACGCAACTGGTCCAGAACCTTGACCGAACGCAGCGGTGGTAAC
GGCGCAGTGGCGGTTTTCATGGCTTGTTATGACTGTTTTTTTGGGGTACAGTCTATGCCTCGGGCATCCA
AGCAGCAAGCGCGTTACGCCGTGGGTCGATGTTTGATGTTATGGAGCAGCAACGATGTTACGCAGCAGGG
CAGTCGCCCTAAAACAAAGTTAAACATTATGAGGGAAGCGGTGATCGCCGAAGTATCGACTCAACTATCA
GAGGTAGTTGGCGTCATCGAGCGCCATCTCGAACCGACGTTGCTGGCCGTACATTTGTACGGCTCCGCAG
TGGATGGCGGCCTGAAGCCACACAGTGATATTGATTTGCTGGTTACGGTGACCGTAAGGCTTGATGAAAC
AACGCGGCGAGCTTTGATCAACGACCTTTTGGAAACTTCGGCTTCCCCTGGAGAGAGCGAGATTCTCCGC
GCTGTAGAAGTCACCATTGTTGTGCACGACGACATCATTCCGTGGCGTTATCCAGCTAAGCGCGAACTGC
AATTTGGAGAATGGCAGCGCAATGACATTCTTGCAGGTATCTTCGAGCCAGCCACGATCGACATTGATCT
GGCTATCTTGCTGACAAAAGCAAGAGAACATAGCGTTGCCTTGGTAGGTCCAGCGGCGGAGGAACTCTTT
GATCCGGTTCCTGAACAGGATCTATTTGAGGCGCTAAATGAAACCTTAACGCTATGGAACTCGCCGCCCG
ACTGGGCTGGCGATGAGCGAAATGTAGTGCTTACGTTGTCCCGCATTTGGTACAGCGCAGTAACCGGCAA
AATCGCGCCGAAGGATGTCGCTGCCGACTGGGCAATGGAGCGCCTGCCGGCCCAGTATCAGCCCGTCATA
CTTGAAGCTAGACAGGCTTATCTTGGACAAGAAGAAGATCGCTTGGCCTCGCGCGCAGATCAGTTGGAAG
AATTTGTCCACTACGTGAAAGGCGAGATCACCAAGGTAGTCGGCAAATAACCCTCGAGCCACCCATGACC
AAAATCCCTTAACGTGAGTTACGCGTCGTTCCACTGAGCGTCAGACCCCGTAGAAAAGATCAAAGGATCT
TCTTGAGATCCTTTTTTTCTGCGCGTAATCTGCTGCTTGCAAACAAAAAAACCACCGCTACCAGCGGTGG
TTTGTTTGCCGGATCAAGAGCTACCAACTCTTTTTCCGAAGGTAACTGGCTTCAGCAGAGCGCAGATACC
AAATACTGTTCTTCTAGTGTAGCCGTAGTTAGGCCACCACTTCAAGAACTCTGTAGCACCGCCTACATAC
CTCGCTCTGCTAATCCTGTTACCAGTGGCTGCTGCCAGTGGCGATAAGTCGTGTCTTACCGGGTTGGACT
CAAGACGATAGTTACCGGATAAGGCGCAGCGGTCGGGCTGAACGGGGGGTTCGTGCACACAGCCCAGCTT
GGAGCGAACGACCTACACCGAACTGAGATACCTACAGCGTGAGCTATGAGAAAGCGCCACGCTTCCCGAA
GGGAGAAAGGCGGACAGGTATCCGGTAAGCGGCAGGGTCGGAACAGGAGAGCGCACGAGGGAGCTTCCAG
GGGGAAACGCCTGGTATCTTTATAGTCCTGTCGGGTTTCGCCACCTCTGACTTGAGCGTCGATTTTTGTG
ATGCTCGTCAGGGGGGCGGAGCCTATGGAAAAACGCCAGCAACGCGGCCTTTTTACGGTTCCTGGCCTTT
TGCTGGCCTTTTGCTCACATGTTCTTTCCTGCGTTATCCCCTGATTCTGTGGATAACCGTATTACCGCCT
TTGAGTGAGCTGATACCGCTCGCCGCAGCCGAACGACCGAGCGCAGCGAGTCAGTGAGCGAGGAAGCGGA
AGAGCGCCCAATACGCAAACCGCCTCTCCCCGCGCGTTGGCCGATTCATTAATGCAGCTGGCACGACAGG
TTTCCCGACTGGAAAGCGGGCAGTGAGCGCAACGCAATTAATACGCGTACCGCTAGCCAGGAAGAGTTTG
TAGAAACGCAAAAAGGCCATCCGTCAGGATGGCCTTCTGCTTAGTTTGATGCCTGGCAGTTTATGGCGGG
CGTCCTGCCCGCCACCCTCCGGGCCGTTGCTTCACAACGTTCAAATCCGCTCCCGGCGGATTTGTCCTAC
TCAGGAGAGCGTTCACCGACAAACAACAGATAAAACGAAAGGCCCAGTCTTCCGACTGAGCCTTTCGTTT
TATTTGATGCCTGGCAGTTCCCTACTCTCGCGTTAACGCTAGCATGGATGTTTTCCCAGTCACGACGTTG
TAAAACGACGGCCAGTCTTAAGCTCGGG
Features (pLannotate 1.2.2; 12 found; start..end, strand, type, name):
      5..100     +  protein_bind   attL3: mutant version of attL; recombination site for the Gateway® LR reaction LR Clonase™
    103..489     +  CDS            MRPS16 (fragment) (sequence withheld): RT16_HUMAN - Also known as RPMS16. Experimental evidence at protein level: Swiss-Prot protein existence level 1. From Homo sapiens (Human).
    515..614     -  protein_bind   attL2: mutant version of attL; recombination site for the Gateway® LR reaction LR Clonase™
    632..650     -  promoter       T7 promoter: promoter for bacteriophage T7 RNA polymerase
    840..863     +  promoter       Pc promoter (fragment): intI1 (promoter lies within the coding sequence); class 1 integron promoter
   1039..1095    +  CDS            GmR (fragment): gentamycin acetyltransferase; aacC1; confers resistance to gentamycin
   1102..1893    +  CDS            SmR: aminoglycoside adenylyltransferase (Murphy, 1985); aadA; confers resistance to spectinomycin and streptomycin
   1986..2574    +  rep_origin     ori: high-copy-number ColE1/pMB1/pBR322/pUC origin of replication
   2757..2849    +  CDS            lacI (fragment): lac repressor; lacI; The lac repressor binds to the lac operator to inhibit transcription in E. coli. This inhibition can be relieved by adding lactose or isopropyl-β-D-thiogalactopyranoside (IPTG).
   2904..2931    -  terminator     rrnB T2 terminator: transcription terminator T2 from the E. coli rrnB gene
   3063..3106    +  terminator     rrnB T1 terminator: Escherichia coli rrnB; transcription terminator T1 from the E. coli rrnB gene
   3153..3189    -  CDS            lacZα (fragment): LacZα fragment of β-galactosidase; lacZ fragment
