[The description below was written by a language model from this plasmid's Addgene catalogue record and pLannotate feature annotations shown in this document.]
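Description:
pDONR223_MRPS16_WT_V5 is a Gateway entry clone built on the Invitrogen pDONR223 backbone and carrying the wild-type human MRPS16 open reading frame (mitochondrial ribosomal protein S16, reference transcript NM_016065). It is a small (about 3.2 kb), high-copy bacterial plasmid that replicates from a ColE1/pUC-type origin and is selected with spectinomycin through the aadA aminoglycoside adenylyltransferase gene (SmR). This marker lies downstream of a class 1 integron Pc promoter fragment and a short remnant of a gentamicin resistance gene. The rrnB T1 and T2 terminators sit upstream of the cloning region and help insulate the insert from read-through transcription. Small lacI and lacZα fragments are backbone leftovers with no evident function.

The MRPS16 coding sequence is flanked by two attL recombination sites, annotated by the software as attL3 and attL2. These sites allow the ORF to be moved by LR Clonase reaction into any compatible Gateway destination vector. The entry clone has no promoter driving the insert, so expression depends entirely on the destination vector; the only promoter nearby is a T7 promoter outside the attL2 site. The ORF is in the "open" configuration, with no stop codon after the insert, so it can be read through into a C-terminal tag. The "V5" in the name presumably refers to such a tag supplied by the destination vector, since no V5 sequence is annotated in this plasmid. The clone belongs to the Target Accelerator Plasmid Collection and was used as an overexpression control in gene expression profiling experiments that phenotyped lung cancer somatic mutations.
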