Addgene plasmid #82984: pDONR223_MRPS16_WT_V5
Purpose: Gateway Donor vector containing MRPS16, used as an over expression control for gene expression analysis. Part of the Target Accelerator Plasmid Collection.
Depositing lab: Jesse Boehm & Matthew Meyerson & David Root. Depositing organization: Broad Institute. Publication: High-throughput Phenotyping of Lung Cancer Somatic Mutations. Berger AH, Brooks AN, Wu X, Shrestha Y, Chouinard C, Piccioni F, Bagul M, Kamburov A, Imielinski M, Hogstrom L, Zhu C, Yang X, Pantel S, Sakai R, Watson J, Kaplan N, Campbell JD, Singh S, Root DE, Narayan R, Natoli T, Lahr DL, Tirosh I, Tamayo P, Getz G, Wong B, Doench J, Subramanian A, Golub TR, Meyerson M, Boehm JS. Cancer Cell. 2016 Aug 8;30(2):214-28. doi: 10.1016/j.ccell.2016.06.022. Epub 2016 Jul 28. PubMed 27478040.
Backbone
  Vector backbone: pDONR223
  Backbone manufacturer: Invitrogen
  Vector type: Gateway Entry vector
Growth in bacteria
  Bacterial resistance: Spectinomycin, 50 μg/mL
  Growth temperature: 37°C
  Growth strain: DH5alpha
  Copy number: High Copy
Gene/Insert
  Gene/Insert name: MRPS16 (alt name: NM_016065)
  Species: H. sapiens (human)
  Entrez Gene: MRPS16 (a.k.a. CGI-132, COXPD2, MRP-S16, RPMS16)
  Promoter: None
  Cloning method: Gateway Cloning
  Sequencing primers: 5′ M13pUC-fwd; 3′ M13-Rev
Terms and licenses: Academic/Nonprofit Terms; Industry Terms: Not Available to Industry
Depositor comments: Open state: NO stop codon immediately follows insert
How to cite: pDONR223_MRPS16_WT_V5 was a gift from Jesse Boehm & Matthew Meyerson & David Root (Addgene plasmid # 82984 ; http://n2t.net/addgene:82984 ; RRID:Addgene_82984)
