>Addgene plasmid #82984 | pDONR223_MRPS16_WT_V5 | depositor partial sequence | sequence record 157710 | Insert sequence
[411 nt withheld, positions 1-411]
TAA
